>Addgene plasmid #64703 | pScarlessHD-DsRed | addgene full sequence | sequence record 443894 | Addgene NGS Result
GAAGGAGCCGTCCTGGAGGGAGGAGTCCTGGGTCACGGTCACCACGCCGCCGTCCTCGAAGTTCATCACG
CGCTCCCACTTGAAGCCCTCGGGGAAGGACAGCTTCTTGTAGTCGGGGATGTCGGCGGGGTGCTTCACGT
ACACCTTGGAGCCGTACTGGAACTGGGGGGACAGGATGTCCCAGGCGAAGGGCAGGGGGCCGCCCTTGGT
CACCTTCAGCTTGGCGGTCTGGGTGCCCTCGTAGGGGCGGCCCTCGCCCTCGCCCTCGATCTCGAACTCG
TGGCCGTTCACGGAGCCCTCCATGCGCACCTTGAAGCGCATGAACTCCTTGATGACGTCCTCGGAGGAGG
CCATGGTGGCGACCGGCTTCGAGCCGATTGTTTAGCTTGTTCAGCTGCGCTTGTTTATTTGCTTAGCTTT
CGCTTAGCGACGTGTTCACTTTGCTTGTTTGAATTGAATTGTCGCTCCGTAGACGAAGCGCCTCTATTTA
TACTCCGGCGGTCGAGGGTTCGAAATCGATAAGCTTGGATCCTAATTGAATTAGCTCTAATTGAATTAGT
CTCTAATTGAATTAGATCCTAAAAGTTTTGTTACTTTATAGAAGAAATTTTGAGTTTTTGTTTTTTTTTA
ATAAATAAATAAACATAAATAAATTGTTTGTTGAATTTATTATTAGTATGTAAGTGTAAATATAATAAAA
CTTAATATCTATTCAAATTAATAAATAAACCTCGATATACAGACCGATAAAACACATGCGTCAATTTTAC
GCATGATTATCTTTAACGTACGTCACAATATGATTATCTTTCTAGGGTTAAGATCGCAGGTGCTGCCACC
TGCGAATTCGGCCCCGAAGACACTATAGGTCTCCTATACGTCTCTTATACGACATCACCGATGGGGAACC
CAGACGCTGAGTACGTATTCTAAATGCATAATAAATACTGATAACATCTTATAGTTTGTATTATATTTTG
TATTATCGTTGACATGTATAATTTTGATATCAAAAACTGATTTTCCCTTTATTATTTTCGAGATTTATTT
TCTTAATTCTCTTTAACAAACTAGAAATATTGTATATACAAAAAATCATAAATAATAGATGAATAGTTTA
ATTATAGGTGTTCATCAATCGAAAAAGCAACGTATCTTATTTAAAGTGCGTTGCTTTTTTCTCATTTATA
AGGTTAAATAATTCTCATATATCAAGCAAAGTGACAGGCGCCCTTAAATATTCTGACAAATGCTCTTTCC
CTAAACTCCCCCCATAAAAAAACCCGCCGAAGCGGGTTTTTACGTTATTTGCGGATTAACGATTACTCGT
TATCAGAACCGCCCAGGGGGCCCGAGCTTAAGACTGGCCGTCGTTTTACAACACAGAAAGAGTTTGTAGA
AACGCAAAAAGGCCATCCGTCAGGGGCCTTCTGCTTAGTTTGATGCCTGGCAGTTCCCTACTCTCGCCTT
CCGCTTCCTCGCTCACTGACTCGCTGCGCTCGGTCGTTCGGCTGCGGCGAGCGGTATCAGCTCACTCAAA
GGCGGTAATACGGTTATCCACAGAATCAGGGGATAACGCAGGAAAGAACATGTGAGCAAAAGGCCAGCAA
AAGGCCAGGAACCGTAAAAAGGCCGCGTTGCTGGCGTTTTTCCATAGGCTCCGCCCCCCTGACGAGCATC
ACAAAAATCGACGCTCAAGTCAGAGGTGGCGAAACCCGACAGGACTATAAAGATACCAGGCGTTTCCCCC
TGGAAGCTCCCTCGTGCGCTCTCCTGTTCCGACCCTGCCGCTTACCGGATACCTGTCCGCCTTTCTCCCT
TCGGGAAGCGTGGCGCTTTCTCATAGCTCACGCTGTAGGTATCTCAGTTCGGTGTAGGTCGTTCGCTCCA
AGCTGGGCTGTGTGCACGAACCCCCCGTTCAGCCCGACCGCTGCGCCTTATCCGGTAACTATCGTCTTGA
GTCCAACCCGGTAAGACACGACTTATCGCCACTGGCAGCAGCCACTGGTAACAGGATTAGCAGAGCGAGG
TATGTAGGCGGTGCTACAGAGTTCTTGAAGTGGTGGGCTAACTACGGCTACACTAGAAGAACAGTATTTG
GTATCTGCGCTCTGCTGAAGCCAGTTACCTTCGGAAAAAGAGTTGGTAGCTCTTGATCCGGCAAACAAAC
CACCGCTGGTAGCGGTGGTTTTTTTGTTTGCAAGCAGCAGATTACGCGCAGAAAAAAAGGATCTCAAGAA
GATCCTTTGATCTTTTCTACGGGGTCTGACGCTCAGTGGAACGACGCGCGCGTAACTCACGTTAAGGGAT
TTTGGTCATGAGCTTGCGCCGTCCCGTCAAGTCAGCGTAATGCTCTGCTTACCAATGCTTAATCAGTGAG
GCACCTATCTCAGCGATCTGTCTATTTCGTTCATCCATAGTTGCCTGACTCCCCGTCGTGTAGATAACTA
CGATACGGGAGGGCTTACCATCTGGCCCCAGCGCTGCGATGATACCGCGAGAACCACGCTCACCGGCTCC
GGATTTATCAGCAATAAACCAGCCAGCCGGAAGGGCCGAGCGCAGAAGTGGTCCTGCAACTTTATCCGCC
TCCATCCAGTCTATTAATTGTTGCCGGGAAGCTAGAGTAAGTAGTTCGCCAGTTAATAGTTTGCGCAACG
TTGTTGCCATCGCTACAGGCATCGTGGTGTCACGCTCGTCGTTTGGTATGGCTTCATTCAGCTCCGGTTC
CCAACGATCAAGGCGAGTTACATGATCCCCCATGTTGTGCAAAAAAGCGGTTAGCTCCTTCGGTCCTCCG
ATCGTTGTCAGAAGTAAGTTGGCCGCAGTGTTATCACTCATGGTTATGGCAGCACTGCATAATTCTCTTA
CTGTCATGCCATCCGTAAGATGCTTTTCTGTGACTGGTGAGTACTCAACCAAGTCATTCTGAGAATAGTG
TATGCGGCGACCGAGTTGCTCTTGCCCGGCGTCAATACGGGATAATACCGCGCCACATAGCAGAACTTTA
AAAGTGCTCATCATTGGAAAACGTTCTTCGGGGCGAAAACTCTCAAGGATCTTACCGCTGTTGAGATCCA
GTTCGATGTAACCCACTCGTGCACCCAACTGATCTTCAGCATCTTTTACTTTCACCAGCGTTTCTGGGTG
AGCAAAAACAGGAAGGCAAAATGCCGCAAAAAAGGGAATAAGGGCGACACGGAAATGTTGAATACTCATA
TTCTTCCTTTTTCAATATTATTGAAGCATTTATCAGGGTTATTGTCTCATGAGCGGATACATATTTGAAT
GTATTTAGAAAAATAAACAAATAGGGGTCAGTGTTACAACCAATTAACCAATTCTGAACATTATCGCGAG
CCCATTTATACCTGAATATGGCTCATAACACCCCTTGTTTGCCTGGCGGCAGTAGCGCGGTGGTCCCACC
TGACCCCATGCCGAACTCAGAAGTGAAACGCCGTAGCGCCGATGGTAGTGTGGGGACTCCCCATGCGAGA
GTAGGGAACTGCCAGGCATCAAATAAAACGAAAGGCTCAGTCGAAAGACTGGGCCTTTCGCCCGGGCTAA
TAAGGGGGGCTGGATCGCTTCGTGTTCCCCATCGGTGATGTCGTATAGGAAGCAGTATACGAGACCTATA
GGAGACGTATATGGTCTTCTTTTCCCGGGGAAGAGCGACGGCTCTTCCTTAACCCTAGAAAGATAGTCTG
CGTAAAATTGACGCATGCATTCTTGAAATATTGCTCTCTCTTTCTAAATAGCGCGAATCCGTCGCTGTGC
ATTTAGGACATCTCAGTCGCCGCTTGGAGCTCCCGTGAGGCGTGCTTGTCAATGCGGTAAGTGTCACTGA
TTTTGAACTATAACGACCGCGTGAGTCAAAATGACGCATGATTATCTTTTACGTGACTTTTAAGATTTAA
CTCATACGATAATTATATTGTTATTTCATGTTCTACTTACGTGATAACTTATTATATATATATTTTCTTG
TTATAGATATCTAAGATACATTGATGAGTTTGGACAAACCACAACTAGAATGCAGTGAAAAAAATGCTTT
ATTTGTGAAATTTGTGATGCTATTGCTTTATTTGTAACCATTATAAGCTGCAATAAACAAGTTAACAACA
ACAATTGCATTCATTTTATGTTTCAGGTTCAGGGGGAGGTGTGGGAGGTTTTTTAAAGCAAGTAAAACCT
CTACAAATGTGGTATGGCTGATTATGATCTAGAGTCGCGGCCGCTACAGGAACAGGTGGTGGCGGCCCTC
GGCGCGCTCGTACTGCTCCACGATGGTGTAGTCCTCGTTGTGGGAGGTGATGTCCAGCTTGGAGTCCACG
TAGTAGTAGCCGGGCAGCTGCACGGGCTTCTTGGCCATGTAGATGGACTTGAACTCCACCAGGTAGTGGC
CGCCGTCCTTCAGCTTCAGGGCCTTGTGGATCTCGCCCTTCAGCACGCCGTCGCGGGGGTACAGGCGCTC
GGTGGACGCCTCCCAGCCCATAGTCTTCTTCTGCATTACGGGGCCGTCGGAGGGGAAGTTCACGCCGATG
AACTTCACCTTGTAGAT
Features (pLannotate 1.2.2; 12 found; start..end, strand, type, name):
    376..498     -  promoter       hsp70 promoter (fragment): Drosophila melanogaster hsp70Bb promoter
   1363..1382    +  CDS            lacZα (fragment): LacZα fragment of β-galactosidase; lacZ fragment
   1407..1424    -  terminator     rrnB T2 terminator (fragment): transcription terminator T2 from the E. coli rrnB gene
   1649..2237    -  rep_origin     ori: high-copy-number ColE1/pMB1/pBR322/pUC origin of replication
   2359..3219    -  CDS            AmpR: β-lactamase; bla; confers resistance to ampicillin, carbenicillin, and related antibiotics
   3222..3318    -  promoter       AmpR promoter (fragment): bla
   3348..3372    -  CDS            KanR (fragment): aminoglycoside phosphotransferase; aph(3')-Ia; confers resistance to kanamycin
   3401..3516    +  ncRNA          5S rRNA: Accession: RF00001 - 5S ribosomal RNA
   3520..3560    +  terminator     rrnB T1 terminator (fragment): transcription terminator T1 from the E. coli rrnB gene
   4002..4123    -  polyA_signal   SV40 poly(A) signal: SV40 polyadenylation signal
   4146..4229    -  CDS            large T antigen (fragment): large T antigen from SV40 (simian virus 40)
   4247..354     -  CDS            DsRed-Express (across the origin): DsRed-Express is a basic (constitutively fluorescent) orange fluorescent protein published in 2002, derived from Discosoma sp.. It is reported to be a rapidly-maturing tetramer with low acid sensitivity.
