>Addgene plasmid #64703 | pScarlessHD-DsRed | analyzer sequence | sequence record 108921
CTGACTTGACGGGACGGCGCAAGCTCATGACCAAAATCCCTTAACGTGAGTTACGCGCGCGTCGTTCCAC
TGAGCGTCAGACCCCGTAGAAAAGATCAAAGGATCTTCTTGAGATCCTTTTTTTCTGCGCGTAATCTGCT
GCTTGCAAACAAAAAAACCACCGCTACCAGCGGTGGTTTGTTTGCCGGATCAAGAGCTACCAACTCTTTT
TCCGAAGGTAACTGGCTTCAGCAGAGCGCAGATACCAAATACTGTTCTTCTAGTGTAGCCGTAGTTAGCC
CACCACTTCAAGAACTCTGTAGCACCGCCTACATACCTCGCTCTGCTAATCCTGTTACCAGTGGCTGCTG
CCAGTGGCGATAAGTCGTGTCTTACCGGGTTGGACTCAAGACGATAGTTACCGGATAAGGCGCAGCGGTC
GGGCTGAACGGGGGGTTCGTGCACACAGCCCAGCTTGGAGCGAACGACCTACACCGAACTGAGATACCTA
CAGCGTGAGCTATGAGAAAGCGCCACGCTTCCCGAAGGGAGAAAGGCGGACAGGTATCCGGTAAGCGGCA
GGGTCGGAACAGGAGAGCGCACGAGGGAGCTTCCAGGGGGAAACGCCTGGTATCTTTATAGTCCTGTCGG
GTTTCGCCACCTCTGACTTGAGCGTCGATTTTTGTGATGCTCGTCAGGGGGGCGGAGCCTATGGAAAAAC
GCCAGCAACGCGGCCTTTTTACGGTTCCTGGCCTTTTGCTGGCCTTTTGCTCACATGTTCTTTCCTGCGT
TATCCCCTGATTCTGTGGATAACCGTATTACCGCCTTTGAGTGAGCTGATACCGCTCGCCGCAGCCGAAC
GACCGAGCGCAGCGAGTCAGTGAGCGAGGAAGCGGAAGGCGAGAGTAGGGAACTGCCAGGCATCAAACTA
AGCAGAAGGCCCCTGACGGATGGCCTTTTTGCGTTTCTACAAACTCTTTCTGTGTTGTAAAACGACGGCC
AGTCTTAAGCTCGGGCCCCCTGGGCGGTTCTGATAACGAGTAATCGTTAATCCGCAAATAACGTAAAAAC
CCGCTTCGGCGGGTTTTTTTATGGGGGGAGTTTAGGGAAAGAGCATTTGTCAGAATATTTAAGGGCGCCT
GTCACTTTGCTTGATATATGAGAATTATTTAACCTTATAAATGAGAAAAAAGCAACGCACTTTAAATAAG
ATACGTTGCTTTTTCGATTGATGAACACCTATAATTAAACTATTCATCTATTATTTATGATTTTTTGTAT
ATACAATATTTCTAGTTTGTTAAAGAGAATTAAGAAAATAAATCTCGAAAATAATAAAGGGAAAATCAGT
TTTTGATATCAAAATTATACATGTCAACGATAATACAAAATATAATACAAACTATAAGATGTTATCAGTA
TTTATTATGCATTTAGAATACGTACTCAGCGTCTGGGTTCCCCATCGGTGATGTCGTATAAGAGACGTAT
AGGAGACCTATAGTGTCTTCGGGGCCGAATTCGCAGGTGGCAGCACCTGCGATCTTAACCCTAGAAAGAT
AATCATATTGTGACGTACGTTAAAGATAATCATGCGTAAAATTGACGCATGTGTTTTATCGGTCTGTATA
TCGAGGTTTATTTATTAATTTGAATAGATATTAAGTTTTATTATATTTACACTTACATACTAATAATAAA
TTCAACAAACAATTTATTTATGTTTATTTATTTATTAAAAAAAAACAAAAACTCAAAATTTCTTCTATAA
AGTAACAAAACTTTTAGGATCTAATTCAATTAGAGACTAATTCAATTAGAGCTAATTCAATTAGGATCCA
AGCTTATCGATTTCGAACCCTCGACCGCCGGAGTATAAATAGAGGCGCTTCGTCTACGGAGCGACAATTC
AATTCAAACAAGCAAAGTGAACACGTCGCTAAGCGAAAGCTAAGCAAATAAACAAGCGCAGCTGAACAAG
CTAAACAATCGGCTCGAAGCCGGTCGCCACCATGGCCTCCTCCGAGGACGTCATCAAGGAGTTCATGCGC
TTCAAGGTGCGCATGGAGGGCTCCGTGAACGGCCACGAGTTCGAGATCGAGGGCGAGGGCGAGGGCCGCC
CCTACGAGGGCACCCAGACCGCCAAGCTGAAGGTGACCAAGGGCGGCCCCCTGCCCTTCGCCTGGGACAT
CCTGTCCCCCCAGTTCCAGTACGGCTCCAAGGTGTACGTGAAGCACCCCGCCGACATCCCCGACTACAAG
AAGCTGTCCTTCCCCGAGGGCTTCAAGTGGGAGCGCGTGATGAACTTCGAGGACGGCGGCGTGGTGACCG
TGACCCAGGACTCCTCCCTCCAGGACGGCTCCTTCATCTACAAGGTGAAGTTCATCGGCGTGAACTTCCC
CTCCGACGGCCCCGTAATGCAGAAGAAGACTATGGGCTGGGAGGCGTCCACCGAGCGCCTGTACCCCCGC
GACGGCGTGCTGAAGGGCGAGATCCACAAGGCCCTGAAGCTGAAGGACGGCGGCCACTACCTGGTGGAGT
TCAAGTCCATCTACATGGCCAAGAAGCCCGTGCAGCTGCCCGGCTACTACTACGTGGACTCCAAGCTGGA
CATCACCTCCCACAACGAGGACTACACCATCGTGGAGCAGTACGAGCGCGCCGAGGGCCGCCACCACCTG
TTCCTGTAGCGGCCGCGACTCTAGATCATAATCAGCCATACCACATTTGTAGAGGTTTTACTTGCTTTAA
AAAACCTCCCACACCTCCCCCTGAACCTGAAACATAAAATGAATGCAATTGTTGTTGTTAACTTGTTTAT
TGCAGCTTATAATGGTTACAAATAAAGCAATAGCATCACAAATTTCACAAATAAAGCATTTTTTTCACTG
CATTCTAGTTGTGGTTTGTCCAAACTCATCAATGTATCTTAGATATCTATAACAAGAAAATATATATATA
ATAAGTTATCACGTAAGTAGAACATGAAATAACAATATAATTATCGTATGAGTTAAATCTTAAAAGTCAC
GTAAAAGATAATCATGCGTCATTTTGACTCACGCGGTCGTTATAGTTCAAAATCAGTGACACTTACCGCA
TTGACAAGCACGCCTCACGGGAGCTCCAAGCGGCGACTGAGATGTCCTAAATGCACAGCGACGGATTCGC
GCTATTTAGAAAGAGAGAGCAATATTTCAAGAATGCATGCGTCAATTTTACGCAGACTATCTTTCTAGGG
TTAAGGAAGAGCCGTCGCTCTTCCCCGGGAAAAGAAGACCATATACGTCTCCTATAGGTCTCGTATACTG
CTTCCTATACGACATCACCGATGGGGAACACGAAGCGATCCAGCCCCCCTAATTAGCCCGGGCGAAAGGC
CCAGTCTTTCGACTGAGCCTTTCGTTTTATTTGATGCCTGGCAGTTCCCTACTCTCGCATGGGGAGTCCC
CACACTACCATCGGCGCTACGGCGTTTCACTTCTGAGTTCGGCATGGGGTCAGGTGGGACCACCGCGCTA
CTGCCGCCAGGCAAACAAGGGGTGTTATGAGCCATATTCAGGTATAAATGGGCTCGCGATAATGTTCAGA
ATTGGTTAATTGGTTGTAACACTGACCCCTATTTGTTTATTTTTCTAAATACATTCAAATATGTATCCGC
TCATGAGACAATAACCCTGATAAATGCTTCAATAATATTGAAAAAGGAAGAATATGAGTATTCAACATTT
CCGTGTCGCCCTTATTCCCTTTTTTGCGGCATTTTGCCTTCCTGTTTTTGCTCACCCAGAAACGCTGGTG
AAAGTAAAAGATGCTGAAGATCAGTTGGGTGCACGAGTGGGTTACATCGAACTGGATCTCAACAGCGGTA
AGATCCTTGAGAGTTTTCGCCCCGAAGAACGTTTTCCAATGATGAGCACTTTTAAAGTTCTGCTATGTGG
CGCGGTATTATCCCGTATTGACGCCGGGCAAGAGCAACTCGGTCGCCGCATACACTATTCTCAGAATGAC
TTGGTTGAGTACTCACCAGTCACAGAAAAGCATCTTACGGATGGCATGACAGTAAGAGAATTATGCAGTG
CTGCCATAACCATGAGTGATAACACTGCGGCCAACTTACTTCTGACAACGATCGGAGGACCGAAGGAGCT
AACCGCTTTTTTGCACAACATGGGGGATCATGTAACTCGCCTTGATCGTTGGGAACCGGAGCTGAATGAA
GCCATACCAAACGACGAGCGTGACACCACGATGCCTGTAGCGATGGCAACAACGTTGCGCAAACTATTAA
CTGGCGAACTACTTACTCTAGCTTCCCGGCAACAATTAATAGACTGGATGGAGGCGGATAAAGTTGCAGG
ACCACTTCTGCGCTCGGCCCTTCCGGCTGGCTGGTTTATTGCTGATAAATCCGGAGCCGGTGAGCGTGGT
TCTCGCGGTATCATCGCAGCGCTGGGGCCAGATGGTAAGCCCTCCCGTATCGTAGTTATCTACACGACGG
GGAGTCAGGCAACTATGGATGAACGAAATAGACAGATCGCTGAGATAGGTGCCTCACTGATTAAGCATTG
GTAAAAGCAGAGCATTACG
Features (pLannotate 1.2.2; 12 found; start..end, strand, type, name):
    109..697     +  rep_origin     ori: high-copy-number ColE1/pMB1/pBR322/pUC origin of replication
    922..939     +  terminator     rrnB T2 terminator (fragment): transcription terminator T2 from the E. coli rrnB gene
    964..983     -  CDS            lacZα (fragment): LacZα fragment of β-galactosidase; lacZ fragment
   1848..1970    +  promoter       hsp70 promoter (fragment): Drosophila melanogaster hsp70Bb promoter
   1992..2666    +  CDS            DsRed-Express: DsRed-Express is a basic (constitutively fluorescent) orange fluorescent protein published in 2002, derived from Discosoma sp.. It is reported to be a rapidly-maturing tetramer with low acid sensitivity.
   2684..2767    +  CDS            large T antigen (fragment): large T antigen from SV40 (simian virus 40)
   2790..2911    +  polyA_signal   SV40 poly(A) signal: SV40 polyadenylation signal
   3353..3393    -  terminator     rrnB T1 terminator (fragment): transcription terminator T1 from the E. coli rrnB gene
   3395..3510    -  ncRNA          5S rRNA: Accession: RF00001 - 5S ribosomal RNA
   3541..3565    +  CDS            KanR (fragment): aminoglycoside phosphotransferase; aph(3')-Ia; confers resistance to kanamycin
   3595..3691    +  promoter       AmpR promoter (fragment): bla
   3694..4554    +  CDS            AmpR: β-lactamase; bla; confers resistance to ampicillin, carbenicillin, and related antibiotics
