[The description below was written by a language model from this plasmid's Addgene catalogue record and pLannotate feature annotations shown in this document.]
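Description:
pScarlessHD-DsRed is a small (about 4.6 kb) bacterial cloning plasmid built on the synthetic pJ204 backbone and used as a starting vector for assembling double-stranded DNA donors for homology-directed repair. It is maintained in E. coli at high copy through a ColE1/pUC-type origin and selected with ampicillin via the β-lactamase gene and its promoter. The backbone also carries short rrnB terminator and 5S rRNA segments that insulate the cloning region. The small lacZα and KanR matches in the annotation are only fragments and do not represent functional markers.

The payload is a roughly 1.7 kb synthesized cassette described as piggyBac-3xP3-DsRed. According to the record, the marker is driven by the 3xP3 promoter, an artificial Pax6-responsive element that gives eye-specific expression in insects. The feature tables detect a fragment of the Drosophila hsp70 promoter directly upstream of the reporter, consistent with a minimal core promoter on which the 3xP3 sites act, followed by a DsRed-Express coding sequence and an SV40 segment supplying the polyadenylation signal. The piggyBac termini named in the catalogue entry are not picked up by the automated annotation, nor are the 3xP3 sites themselves. The two annotated sequence records differ only in orientation, start point and two nucleotides of length.

In use, homology arms for a genomic target would be cloned on either side of the cassette, so that integration events can be scored by red eye fluorescence. Because piggyBac transposase excises its element precisely at a TTAA site, the marker can later be removed without leaving exogenous sequence, which explains the "scarless" name. The record does not specify the target organism or the nuclease system, although the parts point to Drosophila or other insects.
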