Addgene plasmid #64703: pScarlessHD-DsRed
Purpose: Vector for generating dsDNA donors for homology-directed repair. Contains the visible marker 3xP3-DsRed flanked by piggyBac termini.
Depositing lab: Kate O'Connor-Giles. Depositing organization: University of Wisconsin, Madison.
Backbone
  Vector backbone: pJ204
  Backbone manufacturer: DNA2.0
  Backbone size w/o insert (bp): 2816
  Total vector size (bp): 4569
Growth in bacteria
  Bacterial resistance: Ampicillin, 100 μg/mL
  Growth temperature: 37°C
  Growth strain: DH5alpha
  Copy number: High Copy
Gene/Insert
  Gene/Insert name: piggyBac-3xP3-DsRed (alt name: pBac-DsRed)
  Insert size (bp): 1692
  Promoter: 3xP3
  Cloning method: Unknown
  Sequencing primers: 5′ TGATATCAAAATTATACATGTCAACG; 3′ ACGAAAGGCTCAGTCGAAAG
Resource information
  A portion of this plasmid was derived from a plasmid made by: We had it synthesized by DNA2.0
Terms and licenses: Academic/Nonprofit Terms; Industry Terms: Not Available to Industry
How to cite: pScarlessHD-DsRed was a gift from Kate O'Connor-Giles (Addgene plasmid # 64703 ; http://n2t.net/addgene:64703 ; RRID:Addgene_64703)
