>Addgene plasmid #64703 | pScarlessHD-DsRed | addgene partial sequence | sequence record 155888 | EBV-rev 5'-GTGGTTTGTCCAAACTCATC-3'
AAATATATATATAATAAGTTATCACGTAAGTAGAACATGAAATAACAATATAATTATCGTATGAGTTAAA
TCTTAAAAGTCACGTAAAAGATAATCATGCGTCATTTTGACTCACGCGGTCGTTATAGTTCAAAATCAGT
GACACTTACCGCATTGACAAGCACGCCTCACGGGAGCTCCAAGCGGCGACTGAGATGTCCTAAATGCACA
GCGACGGATTCGCGCTATTTAGAAAGAGAGAGCAATATTTCAAGAATGCATGCGTCAATTTTACGCAGAC
TATCTTTCTAGGGTTAAGGAAGAGCCGTCGCTCTTCCCCGGGAAAAGAAGACCATATACGTCTCCTATAG
GTCTCGTATACTGCTTCCTATACGACATCACCGATGGGGAACACGAAGCGATCCAGCCCCCCTTATTAGC
CCGGGCGAAAGGCCCAGTCTTTCGACTGAGCCTTTCGTTTTATTTGATGCCTGGCAGTTCCCTACTCTCG
CATGGGGAGTCCCCACACTACCATCGGCGCTACGGCGTTTCACTTCTGAGTTCGGCATGGGGTCAGGTGG
GACCACCGCGCTACTGCCGCCAGGCAAACAAGGGGTGTTATGAGCCATATTCAGGTATAAATGGGCTCGC
GATAATGTTCAGAATTGGTTAATTGGTTGTAACACTGACCCCTATTTGTTTATTTTTCTAAATACATTCA
AATATGTATCCGCTCATGAGACAATAACCCTGATAAATGCTTCAATAATATTGAAAAAGGAAGAATATGA
GTATTCAACATTTCCGTGTCGCCCTTATTCCCT
