>Addgene plasmid #64703 | pScarlessHD-DsRed | addgene partial sequence | sequence record 155889 | DsRed1-N 5'-GTACTGGAACTGGGGGGACAG-3'
CCTTCAGCTTGGCGGTCTGGGTGCCCTCGTAGGGGCGGCCCTCGCCCTCGCCCTCGATCTCGAACTCGTG
GCCGTTCACGGAGCCCTCCATGCGCACCTTGAAGCGCATGAACTCCTTGATGACGTCCTCGGAGGAGGCC
ATGGTGGCGACCGGCTTCGAGCCGATTGTTTAGCTTGTTCAGCTGCGCTTGTTTATTTGCTTAGCTTTCG
CTTAGCGACGTGTTCACTTTGCTTGTTTGAATTGAATTGTCGCTCCGTAGACGAAGCGCCTCTATTTATA
CTCCGGCGGTCGAGGGTTCGAAATCGATAAGCTTGGATCCTAATTGAATTAGCTCTAATTGAATTAGTCT
CTAATTGAATTAGATCCTAAAAGTTTTGTTACTTTATAGAAGAAATTTTGAGTTTTTGTTTTTTTTTAAT
AAATAAATAAACATAAATAAATTGTTTGTTGAATTTATTATTAGTATGTAAGTGTAAATATAATAAAACT
TAATATCTATTCAAATTAATAAATAAACCTCGATATACAGACCGATAAAACACATGCGTCAATTTTACGC
ATGATTATCTTTAACGTACGTCACAATATGATTATCTTTCTAGGGTTAAGATCGCAGGTGCTGCCACCTG
CGAATTCGGCCCCGAAGACACTATAGGTCTCCTATACGTCTCTTATACGACATCACCGATGGGGAACCCA
GACGCTGAGTACGTATTCTAAATGCATAATAAATACTGATAACATCTTATAGTTTGTATTATATTTTGTA
TTATCGTTGACATGTATAATTTTGATATCAAAAACTGATTTTCCCTTTA
